Addgene plasmid #55157: mCherry-Vimentin-C-18
Purpose: Localization: Intermediate Filaments, Excitation: 587, Emission: 610
Depositing lab: Michael Davidson. Depositing organization: Florida State University, Tallahassee. Publication: Fluorescent protein tracking and detection: fluorescent protein structure and color variants. Rizzo MA, Davidson MW, Piston DW. Cold Spring Harb Protoc. 2009 Dec;2009(12):pdb.top63. doi: 10.1101/pdb.top63. PubMed 20150100.
Backbone
  Vector backbone: mCherry-C1
  Backbone size w/o insert (bp): 4750
  Vector type: Mammalian Expression
  Selectable markers: Neomycin (select with G418)
Growth in bacteria
  Bacterial resistance: Kanamycin, 50 μg/mL
  Growth temperature: 37°C
  Growth strain: DH5alpha
  Copy number: High Copy
Gene/Insert
  Gene/Insert name: Vimentin (alt name: NM_003380.3)
  Species: H. sapiens (human)
  Entrez Gene: VIM
  Promoter: CMV
  Tag / fusion protein: mCherry (N terminal on backbone)
  Cloning method: Unknown
  Sequencing primers: 5′ CMV-F; 3′ SV40pA-R
Terms and licenses: Academic/Nonprofit Terms; Industry Terms: Not Available to Industry
Depositor comments: . Excitation = 587; Emission = 610
How to cite: mCherry-Vimentin-C-18 was a gift from Michael Davidson (Addgene plasmid # 55157 ; http://n2t.net/addgene:55157 ; RRID:Addgene_55157)
