[The description below was written by a language model from this plasmid's Addgene catalogue record.]
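Description:
mCherry-Vimentin-C-18 is a mammalian expression plasmid built on the mCherry-C1 backbone (about 4.75 kb without the insert) that encodes human vimentin (VIM) fused to the red fluorescent protein mCherry. The fluorescent protein is supplied by the backbone and sits at the N terminus of the fusion, so vimentin is placed downstream of mCherry. The "C-18" in the name likely refers to this C-type orientation and a linker between the two parts, but the record does not describe the linker. Expression is driven by the CMV promoter, a strong constitutive promoter in most mammalian cell lines. The listed 3′ sequencing primer suggests an SV40 polyadenylation signal after the open reading frame. The plasmid is maintained in E. coli at high copy number under kanamycin selection, and it carries a neomycin resistance marker that allows G418 selection of stably transfected mammalian cells. No feature table is provided, so the origins of replication and the exact arrangement of the resistance cassette are not stated, and the cloning method is recorded as unknown.

The construct is intended as a localization marker for intermediate filaments. Vimentin is a type III intermediate filament protein, and the tagged protein is expected to incorporate into the cytoplasmic filament network, labelling it for fluorescence microscopy in live or fixed cells. mCherry is recorded with an excitation maximum of 587 nm and an emission maximum of 610 nm, which places the signal in the red channel. This allows it to be combined with green or cyan markers of other structures. The plasmid belongs to a broader collection of fluorescent protein fusions made for subcellular tracking and for comparing colour variants.
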