>Addgene plasmid #55157 | mCherry-Vimentin-C-18 | depositor partial sequence | sequence record 85524 | insert sequence
CCGTCAGATCCGCTAGCGCTACCGGTCGCCACCATGGTGAGCAAGGGCGAGGAGGATAACATGGCCATCA
TCAAGGAGTTCATGCGCTTCAAGGTGCACATGGAGGGCTCCGTGAACGGCCACGAGTTCGAGATCGAGGG
CGAGGGCGAGGGCCGCCCCTACGAGGGCACCCAGACCGCCAAGCTGAAGGTGACCAAGGGTGGCCCCCTG
CCCTTCGCCTGGGACATCCTGTCCCCTCAGTTCATGTACGGCTCCAAGGCCTACGTGAAGCACCCCGCCG
ACATCCCCGACTACTTGAAGCTGTCCTTCCCCGAGGGCTTCAAGTGGGAGCGCGTGATGAACTTCGAGGA
CGGCGGCGTGGTGACCGTGACCCAGGACTCCTCCCTGCAGGACGGCGAGTTCATCTACAAGGTGAAGCTG
CGCGGCACCAACTTCCCCTCCGACGGCCCCGTAATGCAGAAGAAGACCATGGGCTGGGAGGCCTCCTCCG
AGCGGATGTACCCCGAGGACGGCGCCCTGAAGGGCGAGATCAAGCAGAGGCTGAAGCTGAAGGACGGCGG
CCACTACGACGCTGAGGTCAAGACCACCTACAAGGCCAAGAAGCCCGTGCAGCTGCCCGGCGCCTACAAC
GTCAACATCAAGTTGGACATCACCTCCCACAACGAGGACTACACCATCGTGGAACAGTACGAACGCGCCG
AGGGCCGCCACTCCACCGGCGGCATGGACGAGCTGTACAAGTCCGGACTCAGATCTGGCAGCGGTGGAGG
CAGCGCATCCGGCGGAAGCGGAAGCTCCACCAGGTCCGTGTCCTCGTCCTCCTACCGCAGGATGTTCGGC
GGCCCGGGCACCGCGAGCCGGCCGAGCTCCAGCCGGAGCTACGTGACTACGTCCACCCGCACCTACAGCC
TGGGCAGCGCGCTGCGCCCCAGCACCAGCCGCAGCCTCTACGCCTCGTCCCCGGGCGGCGTGTATGCCAC
GCGCTCCTCTGCCGTGCGCCTGCGGAGCAGCGTGCCCGGGGTGCGGCTCCTGCAGGACTCGGTGGACTTC
TCGCTGGCCGACGCCATCAACACCGAGTTCAAGAACACCCGCACCAACGAGAAGGTGGAGCTGCAGGAGC
TGAATGACCGCTTCGCCAACTACATCGACAAGGTGCGCTTCCTGGAGCAGCAGAATAAGATCCTGCTGGC
CGAGCTCGAGCAGCTCAAGGGCCAAGGCAAGTCGCGCCTGGGGGACCTCTACGAGGAGGAGATGCGGGAG
CTGCGCCGGCAGGTGGACCAGCTAACCAACGACAAAGCCCGCGTCGAGGTGGAGCGCGACAACCTGGCCG
AGGACATCATGCGCCTCCGGGAGAAATTGCAGGAGGAGATGCTTCAGAGAGAGGAAGCCGAAAACACCCT
GCAATCTTTCAGACAGGATGTTGACAATGCGTCTCTGGCACGTCTTGACCTTGAACGCAAAGTGGAATCT
TTGCAAGAAGAGATTGCCTTTTTGAAGAAACTCCACGAAGAGGAAATCCAGGAGCTGCAGGCTCAGATTC
AGGAACAGCATGTCCAAATCGATGTGGATGTTTCCAAGCCTGACCTCACGGCTGCCCTGCGTGACGTACG
TCAGCAATATGAAAGTGTGGCTGCCAAGAACCTGCAGGAGGCAGAAGAATGGTACAAATCCAAGTTTGCT
GACCTCTCTGAGGCTGCCAACCGGAACAATGACGCCCTGCGCCAGGCAAAGCAGGAGTCCACTGAGTACC
GGAGACAGGTGCAGTCCCTCACCTGTGAAGTGGATGCCCTTAAAGGAACCAATGAGTCCCTGGAACGCCA
GATGCGTGAAATGGAAGAGAACTTTGCCGTTGAAGCTGCTAACTACCAAGACACTATTGGCCGCCTGCAG
GATGAGATTCAGAATATGAAGGAGGAAATGGCTCGTCACCTTCGTGAATACCAAGACCTGCTCAATGTTA
AGATGGCCCTTGACATTGAGATTGCCACCTACAGGAAGCTGCTGGAAGGCGAGGAGAGCAGGATTTCTCT
GCCTCTTCCAAACTTTTCCTCCCTGAACCTGAGGGAAACTAATCTGGATTCACTCCCTCTGGTTGATACC
CACTCAAAAAGGACACTTCTGATTAAGACGGTTGAAACTAGAGATGGACAGGTTATCAACGAAACTTCTC
AGCATCACGATGACCTTGAATAAGGATCCACCGGATCTAGATAACTGATCATAATCAGCCATACCACA
