>Addgene plasmid #55157 | mCherry-Vimentin-C-18 | addgene partial sequence | sequence record 104672 | mCherry-F 5'-ccccgtaatgcagaagaaga-3'
CCGAGGACGGCGCCCTGAAGGGCGAGATCAAGCAGAGGCTGAAGCTGAAGGACGGCGGCCACTACGACGC
TGAGGTCAAGACCACCTACAAGGCCAAGAAGCCCGTGCAGCTGCCCGGCGCCTACAACGTCAACATCAAG
TTGGACATCACCTCCCACAACGAGGACTACACCATCGTGGAACAGTACGAACGCGCCGAGGGCCGCCACT
CCACCGGCGGCATGGACGAGCTGTACAAGTCCGGACTCAGATCTGGCAGCGGTGGAGGCAGCGCATCCGG
CGGAAGCGGAAGCTCCACCAGGTCCGTGTCCTCGTCCTCCTACCGCAGGATGTTCGGCGGCCCGGGCACC
GCGAGCCGGCCGAGCTCCAGCCGGAGCTACGTGACTACGTCCACCCGCACCTACAGCCTGGGCAGCGCGC
TGCGCCCCAGCACCAGCCGCAGCCTCTACGCCTCGTCCCCGGGCGGCGTGTATGCCACGCGCTCCTCTGC
CGTGCGCCTGCGGAGCAGCGTGCCCGGGGTGCGGCTCCTGCAGGACTCGGTGGACTTCTCGCTGGCCGAC
GCCATCAACACCGAGTTCAAGAACACCCGCACCAACGAGAAGGTGGAGCTGCAGGAGCTGAATGACCGCT
TCGCCAACTACATCGACAAGGTGCGCTTCCTGGAGCAGCAGAATAAGATCCTGCTGGCCGAGCTCGAGCA
GCTCAAGGGCCAAGGCAAGTCGCGCCTGGGGGACCTCTACGAGGAGGAGATGCGGGAGCTGCGCCGGCAG
GTGGACCAGCTAACCAACGAC
